Addgene plasmid #140378: pJBL708
Purpose: Expresses TetR-regulated 3WJdB RNA aptamer driven by T7 promoter with the tetO sequence 10BP dowsntream from the promoter
Depositing lab: Julius Lucks. Depositing organization: Northwestern University. Publication: Cell-free biosensors for rapid detection of water contaminants. Jung JK, Alam KK, Verosloff MS, Capdevila DA, Desmau M, Clauer PR, Lee JW, Nguyen PQ, Pasten PA, Matiasek SJ, Gaillard JF, Giedroc DP, Collins JJ, Lucks JB. Nat Biotechnol. 2020 Jul 6. pii: 10.1038/s41587-020-0571-7. doi: 10.1038/s41587-020-0571-7. PubMed 32632301.
Backbone
  Vector backbone: pUC19
  Vector type: Synthetic Biology
Growth in bacteria
  Bacterial resistance: Ampicillin, 100 μg/mL
  Growth temperature: 37°C
  Growth strain: DH5alpha
  Copy number: High Copy
Gene/Insert
  Gene/Insert name: T7-10BP-tetO-3WJdB-T
  Species: Synthetic
  Cloning method: Gibson Cloning
Terms and licenses: Academic/Nonprofit Terms; Industry Terms: Not Available to Industry
How to cite: pJBL708 was a gift from Julius Lucks (Addgene plasmid # 140378 ; http://n2t.net/addgene:140378 ; RRID:Addgene_140378)
