[The description below was written by a language model from this plasmid's Addgene catalogue record and pLannotate feature annotations shown in this document.]
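Description:
pJBL708 is a small (about 2.9 kb) synthetic-biology plasmid built on the pUC19 backbone. It carries a DNA template for a TetR-regulated fluorescent RNA reporter. It is propagated in E. coli at high copy from the ColE1/pUC-type origin and selected with ampicillin through the β-lactamase (AmpR) gene and its native promoter. The feature table also shows the usual pUC19 remnants around the cloning site: CAP binding site, lac promoter and operator, split halves of the multiple cloning site, and a lacZα fragment. Short hits annotated as RSF ori, lacI, bom and rop are only fragments, most likely sequence-similarity matches within the backbone rather than functional parts.

The insert, T7-10BP-tetO-3WJdB-T, was assembled by Gibson cloning into the polylinker. It consists of a bacteriophage T7 promoter followed by a tet operator, which the annotation picks up as a fragment of the tetR/tetA promoter region. According to the record, the operator is placed 10 bp downstream of the promoter. Next comes the 3WJdB RNA aptamer, which falls in the unannotated stretch of the table, and the cassette ends at a T7 terminator. 3WJdB is a three-way-junction dimeric Broccoli aptamer that fluoresces on binding its dye ligand, so the output is read directly from the transcript without translation.

The plasmid itself encodes neither TetR nor T7 RNA polymerase. When these are supplied separately, TetR bound at the operator blocks T7 transcription, and tetracycline-class ligands release the repressor to allow aptamer synthesis. The associated work concerns cell-free biosensors for detecting water contaminants. The spacer designation in the insert name suggests that this construct is one of a set testing promoter–operator spacing, although the record does not state this.
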