Features (pLannotate 1.2.2; 16 found; start..end, strand, type, name):
      1..92      +  rep_origin     RSF ori (fragment): Plasmids containing the RSF 1030 origin of replication can be propagated in E. coli cells that contain additional plasmids with compatible origins.
     94..186     +  CDS            lacI (fragment): lac repressor; lacI; The lac repressor binds to the lac operator to inhibit transcription in E. coli. This inhibition can be relieved by adding lactose or isopropyl-β-D-thiogalactopyranoside (IPTG).
    199..220     +  protein_bind   CAP binding site: CAP binding activates transcription in the presence of cAMP. E. coli catabolite activator protein
    235..265     +  promoter       lac promoter: promoter for the E. coli lac operon
    273..289     +  protein_bind   lac operator: The lac repressor binds to the lac operator to inhibit transcription in E. coli. This inhibition can be relieved by adding lactose or isopropyl-β-D-thiogalactopyranoside (IPTG). lac repressor encoded by lacI
    326..355     -  misc_feature   MCS (fragment): pUC18/19 multiple cloning site
    356..374     +  promoter       T7 promoter: promoter for bacteriophage T7 RNA polymerase
    378..401     +  promoter       tetR/tetA promoters (fragment): tetR; overlapping promoters for bacterial tetR and tetA
    554..600     +  terminator     T7 terminator: transcription terminator for bacteriophage T7 RNA polymerase
    600..625     -  misc_feature   MCS (fragment): pUC18/19 multiple cloning site
    622..779     +  CDS            lacZα (fragment): LacZα fragment of β-galactosidase; lacZ fragment
    785..884     -  misc_feature   bom (fragment): basis of mobility region from pBR322
    986..1021    -  CDS            rop (fragment): Rop protein, which maintains plasmids at low copy number; rop
   1116..1220    +  promoter       AmpR promoter: bla
   1221..2081    +  CDS            AmpR: β-lactamase; bla; confers resistance to ampicillin, carbenicillin, and related antibiotics
   2252..2840    +  rep_origin     ori: high-copy-number ColE1/pMB1/pBR322/pUC origin of replication
>Addgene plasmid #140378 | pJBL708 | addgene full sequence | sequence record 297838 | Addgene NGS Result
GGATAACCGTATTACCGCCTTTGAGTGAGCTGATACCGCTCGCCGCAGCCGAACGACCGAGCGCAGCGAG
TCAGTGAGCGAGGAAGCGGAAGAGCGCCCAATACGCAAACCGCCTCTCCCCGCGCGTTGGCCGATTCATT
AATGCAGCTGGCACGACAGGTTTCCCGACTGGAAAGCGGGCAGTGAGCGCAACGCAATTAATGTGAGTTA
GCTCACTCATTAGGCACCCCAGGCTTTACACTTTATGCTTCCGGCTCGTATGTTGTGTGGAATTGTGAGC
GGATAACAATTTCACACAGGAAACAGCTATGACCATGATTACGCCAAGCTTGCATGCCTGCAGGTCGACT
CTAGATAATACGACTCACTATAGGGAGACCACTCCCTATCAGTGATAGAGACCCACATACTCTGATGATC
CGAGACGGTCGGGTCCAGATATTCGTATCTGTCGAGTAGAGTGTGGGCTCGGATCATTCATGGCAAGAGA
CGGTCGGGTCCAGATATTCGTATCTGTCGAGTAGAGTGTGGGCTCTTGCCATGTGTATGTGGGTAGCATA
ACCCCTTGGGGCCTCTAAACGGGTCTTGAGGGGTTTTTTGATCCCCGGGTACCGAGCTCGAATTCACTGG
CCGTCGTTTTACAACGTCGTGACTGGGAAAACCCTGGCGTTACCCAACTTAATCGCCTTGCAGCACATCC
CCCTTTCGCCAGCTGGCGTAATAGCGAAGAGGCCCGCACCGATCGCCCTTCCCAACAGTTGCGCAGCCTG
AATGGCGAATGGCGCCTGATGCGGTATTTTCTCCTTACGCATCTGTGCGGTATTTCACACCGCATATGGT
GCACTCTCAGTACAATCTGCTCTGATGCCGCATAGTTAAGCCAGCCCCGACACCCGCCAACACCCGCTGA
CGCGCCCTGACGGGCTTGTCTGCTCCCGGCATCCGCTTACAGACAAGCTGTGACCGTCTCCGGGAGCTGC
ATGTGTCAGAGGTTTTCACCGTCATCACCGAAACGCGCGAGACGAAAGGGCCTCGTGATACGCCTATTTT
TATAGGTTAATGTCATGATAATAATGGTTTCTTAGACGTCAGGTGGCACTTTTCGGGGAAATGTGCGCGG
AACCCCTATTTGTTTATTTTTCTAAATACATTCAAATATGTATCCGCTCATGAGACAATAACCCTGATAA
ATGCTTCAATAATATTGAAAAAGGAAGAGTATGAGTATTCAACATTTCCGTGTCGCCCTTATTCCCTTTT
TTGCGGCATTTTGCCTTCCTGTTTTTGCTCACCCAGAAACGCTGGTGAAAGTAAAAGATGCTGAAGATCA
GTTGGGTGCACGAGTGGGTTACATCGAACTGGATCTCAACAGCGGTAAGATCCTTGAGAGTTTTCGCCCC
GAAGAACGTTTTCCAATGATGAGCACTTTTAAAGTTCTGCTATGTGGCGCGGTATTATCCCGTATTGACG
CCGGGCAAGAGCAACTCGGTCGCCGCATACACTATTCTCAGAATGACTTGGTTGAGTACTCACCAGTCAC
AGAAAAGCATCTTACGGATGGCATGACAGTAAGAGAATTATGCAGTGCTGCCATAACCATGAGTGATAAC
ACTGCGGCCAACTTACTTCTGACAACGATCGGAGGACCGAAGGAGCTAACCGCTTTTTTGCACAACATGG
GGGATCATGTAACTCGCCTTGATCGTTGGGAACCGGAGCTGAATGAAGCCATACCAAACGACGAGCGTGA
CACCACGATGCCTGTAGCAATGGCAACAACGTTGCGCAAACTATTAACTGGCGAACTACTTACTCTAGCT
TCCCGGCAACAATTAATAGACTGGATGGAGGCGGATAAAGTTGCAGGACCACTTCTGCGCTCGGCCCTTC
CGGCTGGCTGGTTTATTGCTGATAAATCTGGAGCCGGTGAGCGTGGGTCTCGCGGTATCATTGCAGCACT
GGGGCCAGATGGTAAGCCCTCCCGTATCGTAGTTATCTACACGACGGGGAGTCAGGCAACTATGGATGAA
CGAAATAGACAGATCGCTGAGATAGGTGCCTCACTGATTAAGCATTGGTAACTGTCAGACCAAGTTTACT
CATATATACTTTAGATTGATTTAAAACTTCATTTTTAATTTAAAAGGATCTAGGTGAAGATCCTTTTTGA
TAATCTCATGACCAAAATCCCTTAACGTGAGTTTTCGTTCCACTGAGCGTCAGACCCCGTAGAAAAGATC
AAAGGATCTTCTTGAGATCCTTTTTTTCTGCGCGTAATCTGCTGCTTGCAAACAAAAAAACCACCGCTAC
CAGCGGTGGTTTGTTTGCCGGATCAAGAGCTACCAACTCTTTTTCCGAAGGTAACTGGCTTCAGCAGAGC
GCAGATACCAAATACTGTTCTTCTAGTGTAGCCGTAGTTAGGCCACCACTTCAAGAACTCTGTAGCACCG
CCTACATACCTCGCTCTGCTAATCCTGTTACCAGTGGCTGCTGCCAGTGGCGATAAGTCGTGTCTTACCG
GGTTGGACTCAAGACGATAGTTACCGGATAAGGCGCAGCGGTCGGGCTGAACGGGGGGTTCGTGCACACA
GCCCAGCTTGGAGCGAACGACCTACACCGAACTGAGATACCTACAGCGTGAGCTATGAGAAAGCGCCACG
CTTCCCGAAGGGAGAAAGGCGGACAGGTATCCGGTAAGCGGCAGGGTCGGAACAGGAGAGCGCACGAGGG
AGCTTCCAGGGGGAAACGCCTGGTATCTTTATAGTCCTGTCGGGTTTCGCCACCTCTGACTTGAGCGTCG
ATTTTTGTGATGCTCGTCAGGGGGGCGGAGCCTATGGAAAAACGCCAGCAACGCGGCCTTTTTACGGTTC
CTGGCCTTTTGCTGGCCTTTTGCTCACATGTTCTTTCCTGCGTTATCCCCTGATTCTGT
